Addgene plasmid #100283: pCAGGS-PIF3-mEGFP
Purpose: Expresses PIF3 (1-100 aa) fused with mEGFP in mammalian cells
Depositing lab: Kazuhiro Aoki. Publication: Efficient synthesis of phycocyanobilin in mammalian cells for optogenetic control of cell signaling. Uda Y, Goto Y, Oda S, Kohchi T, Matsuda M, Aoki K. Proc Natl Acad Sci U S A. 2017 Oct 24. pii: 201707190. doi: 10.1073/pnas.1707190114. PubMed 29078307.
Backbone
  Vector backbone: pCAGGS
  Backbone manufacturer: Junichi Miyazaki (Osaka University, Japan)
  Backbone size w/o insert (bp): 4870
  Total vector size (bp): 8551
  Vector type: Mammalian Expression
Growth in bacteria
  Bacterial resistance: Ampicillin, 100 μg/mL
  Growth temperature: 37°C
  Growth strain: DH5alpha
  Copy number: High Copy
Gene/Insert
  Gene/Insert name: Phytochrome interacting factor 3 (alt name: PIF3)
  Species: A. thaliana (mustard weed)
  Insert size (bp): 300
  Mutation: N-terminus (1-100 aa) of PIF3 is used
  GenBank ID: NM_001331838.1
  Entrez Gene: PIF3 (a.k.a. AT1G09530, F14J9.19, F14J9_19, PAP3, PHOTOCURRENT 1, PHYTOCHROME INTERACTING FACTOR 3, PHYTOCHROME-ASSOCIATED PROTEIN 3, POC1, phytochrome interacting factor 3, purple acid phosphatase 3)
  Promoter: CAG promoter
  Tag / fusion protein: mEGFP (C terminal on insert)
  Cloning method: Restriction Enzyme; 5′ cloning site EcoRI (not destroyed); 3′ cloning site XhoI (not destroyed)
  Sequencing primers: 5′ catgttcatgccttcttctttttcc; 3′ agatgctcaaggggcttcatgatg
Terms and licenses: Academic/Nonprofit Terms; Industry Terms: Not Available to Industry
Depositor comments: Expression vector of PIF3-mEGFP in mammalian cells. Of note, the expression level of PIF3-mEGFP must be comparable or lower than that of PhyB. We usually co-transfect pCAGGS-PhyB-mCherry-HRasCT and pCAGGS-PIF3-mEGFP plasmids into HeLa cells with lipofection in a 50:1 ratio.
How to cite: pCAGGS-PIF3-mEGFP was a gift from Kazuhiro Aoki (Addgene plasmid # 100283 ; http://n2t.net/addgene:100283 ; RRID:Addgene_100283)
