[The description below was written by a language model from this plasmid's Addgene catalogue record and pLannotate feature annotations shown in this document.]
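Description:
pCAGGS-PIF3-mEGFP is a mammalian expression plasmid built on the pCAGGS backbone. It is propagated in E. coli through a high-copy ColE1/pUC-type origin and selected with ampicillin via the AmpR (β-lactamase) gene and its own promoter. Expression is driven by the CAG promoter, annotated here as its three parts: the CMV immediate-early enhancer, the chicken β-actin promoter, and a chimeric chicken β-actin/rabbit β-globin intron. Together these give strong constitutive transcription in many mammalian cell types. The transcript is terminated by the rabbit β-globin polyadenylation signal. The backbone also carries an SV40 origin of replication, an SV40 poly(A) signal, and remnants of lac promoter/operator and lacI sequence. No mammalian selection marker is annotated, which fits transient transfection use.

The payload is the N-terminal 100 amino acids of Arabidopsis thaliana phytochrome interacting factor 3 (PIF3), cloned between EcoRI and XhoI and fused at its C terminus to monomeric EGFP. A short β-globin-like fragment annotated just upstream of PIF3 is most likely residual backbone sequence next to the intron rather than an intended coding element. The plasmid serves as the PIF partner in a PhyB–PIF light-inducible dimerization system for optogenetic control of cell signaling, developed alongside phycocyanobilin chromophore synthesis in mammalian cells. The mEGFP tag allows its localization to be followed by fluorescence. The depositor notes that PIF3-mEGFP expression should be comparable to or lower than that of PhyB, so it is co-transfected in large deficit with a membrane-targeted PhyB-mCherry-HRasCT plasmid, for example in HeLa cells. The catalogue lists a total size of 8551 bp, whereas the depositor's full sequence is 5784 nt. The latter is more consistent with the stated backbone and insert sizes.
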