Features (pLannotate 1.2.2; 18 found; start..end, strand, type, name):
      9..388     +  enhancer       CMV enhancer: human cytomegalovirus immediate early enhancer
    390..665     +  promoter       chicken β-actin promoter: No description available
    666..1686    +  intron         chimeric intron: chimera between introns from chicken β-actin and rabbit β-globin
   1690..1743    +  CDS            HBB (fragment): HBB_COLGU - Experimental evidence at transcript level: Swiss-Prot protein existence level 2. Involved in oxygen transport from the lung to the various peripheral tissues. From Colobus guereza (Mantled guereza) (Eastern black-and-white colobus monkey).
   1744..2043    +  CDS            PIF3 (fragment): PIF3_ARATH - Also known as BHLH8, EN100, PAP3. Experimental evidence at protein level: Swiss-Prot protein existence level 1. Transcription factor acting positively in the phytochrome signaling pathway. Activates transcription by binding to the G box (5'- CACGTG-3'). From Arabidopsis thaliana (Mouse-ear cress).
   2077..2787    +  CDS            mEGFP: mEGFP is a basic (constitutively fluorescent) green fluorescent protein published in 2002, derived from Aequorea victoria. It has moderate acid sensitivity.
   2871..2926    +  polyA_signal   β-globin poly(A) signal: rabbit β-globin polyadenylation signal (Gil and Proudfoot, 1987)
   3311..3327    -  protein_bind   lac operator: The lac repressor binds to the lac operator to inhibit transcription in E. coli. This inhibition can be relieved by adding lactose or isopropyl-β-D-thiogalactopyranoside (IPTG). lac repressor encoded by lacI
   3335..3365    -  promoter       lac promoter: promoter for the E. coli lac operon
   3380..3401    -  protein_bind   CAP binding site: CAP binding activates transcription in the presence of cAMP. E. coli catabolite activator protein
   3414..3453    -  CDS            lacI (fragment): lac repressor; lacI; The lac repressor binds to the lac operator to inhibit transcription in E. coli. This inhibition can be relieved by adding lactose or isopropyl-β-D-thiogalactopyranoside (IPTG).
   3460..3482    +  promoter       SV40 promoter (fragment): SV40 enhancer and early promoter
   3506..3641    +  rep_origin     SV40 ori: SV40 origin of replication
   3661..3795    +  polyA_signal   SV40 poly(A) signal: SV40 polyadenylation signal
   3797..3851    -  CDS            lacI (fragment): lac repressor; lacI; The lac repressor binds to the lac operator to inhibit transcription in E. coli. This inhibition can be relieved by adding lactose or isopropyl-β-D-thiogalactopyranoside (IPTG).
   4034..4622    -  rep_origin     ori: high-copy-number ColE1/pMB1/pBR322/pUC origin of replication
   4793..5653    -  CDS            AmpR: β-lactamase; bla; confers resistance to ampicillin, carbenicillin, and related antibiotics
   5654..5758    -  promoter       AmpR promoter: bla
>Addgene plasmid #100283 | pCAGGS-PIF3-mEGFP | depositor full sequence | sequence record 194450 | pCAGGS-PIF3-mEGFP sequence 5784 bps
GGTCGATCGACATTGATTATTGACTAGTTATTAATAGTAATCAATTACGGGGTCATTAGTTCATAGCCCA
TATATGGAGTTCCGCGTTACATAACTTACGGTAAATGGCCCGCCTGGCTGACCGCCCAACGACCCCCGCC
CATTGACGTCAATAATGACGTATGTTCCCATAGTAACGCCAATAGGGACTTTCCATTGACGTCAATGGGT
GGAGTATTTACGGTAAACTGCCCACTTGGCAGTACATCAAGTGTATCATATGCCAAGTACGCCCCCTATT
GACGTCAATGACGGTAAATGGCCCGCCTGGCATTATGCCCAGTACATGACCTTATGGGACTTTCCTACTT
GGCAGTACATCTACGTATTAGTCATCGCTATTACCATGGTCGAGGTGAGCCCCACGTTCTGCTTCACTCT
CCCCATCTCCCCCCCCTCCCCACCCCCAATTTTGTATTTATTTATTTTTTAATTATTTTGTGCAGCGATG
GGGGCGGGGGGGGGGGGGGCGCGCGCCAGGCGGGGCGGGGCGGGGCGAGGGGCGGGGCGGGGCGAGGCGG
AGAGGTGCGGCGGCAGCCAATCAGAGCGGCGCGCTCCGAAAGTTTCCTTTTATGGCGAGGCGGCGGCGGC
GGCGGCCCTATAAAAAGCGAAGCGCGCGGCGGGCGGGAGTCGCTGCGCGCTGCCTTCGCCCCGTGCCCCG
CTCCGCCGCCGCCTCGCGCCGCCCGCCCCGGCTCTGACTGACCGCGTTACTCCCACAGGTGAGCGGGCGG
GACGGCCCTTCTCCTCCGGGCTGTAATTAGCGCTTGGTTTAATGACGGCTTGTTTCTTTTCTGTGGCTGC
GTGAAAGCCTTGAGGGGCTCCGGGAGGGCCCTTTGTGCGGGGGGAGCGGCTCGGGGGGTGCGTGCGTGTG
TGTGTGCGTGGGGAGCGCCGCGTGCGGCTCCGCGCTGCCCGGCGGCTGTGAGCGCTGCGGGCGCGGCGCG
GGGCTTTGTGCGCTCCGCAGTGTGCGCGAGGGGAGCGCGGCCGGGGGCGGTGCCCCGCGGTGCGGGGGGG
GCTGCGAGGGGAACAAAGGCTGCGTGCGGGGTGTGTGCGTGGGGGGGTGAGCAGGGGGTGTGGGCGCGTC
GGTCGGGCTGCAACCCCCCCTGCACCCCCCTCCCCGAGTTGCTGAGCACGGCCCGGCTTCGGGTGCGGGG
CTCCGTACGGGGCGTGGCGCGGGGCTCGCCGTGCCGGGCGGGGGGTGGCGGCAGGTGGGGGTGCCGGGCG
GGGCGGGGCCGCCTCGGGCCGGGGAGGGCTCGGGGGAGGGGCGCGGCGGCCCCCGGAGCGCCGGCGGCTG
TCGAGGCGCGGCGAGCCGCAGCCATTGCCTTTTATGGTAATCGTGCGAGAGGGCGCAGGGACTTCCTTTG
TCCCAAATCTGTGCGGAGCCGAAATCTGGGAGGCGCCGCCGCACCCCCTCTAGCGGGCGCGGGGCGAAGC
GGTGCGGCGCCGGCAGGAAGGAAATGGGCGGGGAGGGCCTTCGTGCGTCGCCGCGCCGCCGTCCCCTTCT
CCCTCTCCAGCCTCGGGGCTGTCCGCGGGGGGACGGCTGCCTTCGGGGGGGACGGGGCAGGGCGGGGTTC
GGCTTCTGGCGTGTGACCGGCGGCTCTAGCTAGAGCCTCTGCTAACCATGTTCATGCCTTCTTCTTTTTC
CTACAGCTCCTGGGCAACGTGCTGGTTATTGTGCTGTCTCATCATTTTGGCAAAGAATTCACCATGCCTC
TGTTTGAGCTTTTCAGGCTCACCAAAGCTAAGCTTGAATCTGCTCAAGACAGGAACCCTTCTCCACCTGT
AGATGAAGTTGTGGAGCTGGTGTGGGAAAATGGTCAGATATCAACTCAAAGTCAGTCAAGTAGATCGAGG
AACATTCCTCCACCACAAGCAAACTCTTCTAGAGCTAGAGAGATTGGAAATGGCTCAAAGACGACTATGG
TGGACGAGATCCCTATGTCAGTGCCATCACTAATGACGGGTTTGAGTCAAGACGATGACTTTGTTCCATG
GTTGAATCATCATCTCGAGGGAGGATCCGGAGGTTCCGGCGGCCGCATGGTGAGCAAGGGCGAGGAGCTG
TTCACCGGGGTGGTGCCCATCCTGGTCGAGCTGGACGGCGACGTAAACGGCCACAAGTTCAGCGTGTCCG
GCGAGGGCGAGGGCGATGCCACCTACGGCAAGCTGACCCTGAAGTTCATCTGCACCACCGGCAAGCTGCC
CGTGCCCTGGCCCACCCTCGTGACCACCCTGACCTACGGCGTGCAGTGCTTCAGCCGCTACCCCGACCAC
ATGAAGCAGCACGACTTCTTCAAGTCCGCCATGCCCGAAGGCTACGTCCAGGAGCGCACCATCTTCTTCA
AGGACGACGGCAACTACAAGACCCGCGCCGAGGTGAAGTTCGAGGGCGACACCCTGGTGAACCGCATCGA
GCTGAAGGGCATCGACTTCAAGGAGGACGGCAACATCCTGGGGCACAAGCTGGAGTACAACTACAACAGC
CACAACGTCTATATCATGGCCGACAAGCAGAAGAACGGCATCAAGGTGAACTTCAAGATCCGCCACAACA
TCGAGGACGGCAGCGTGCAGCTCGCCGACCACTACCAGCAGAACACCCCCATCGGCGACGGCCCCGTGCT
GCTGCCCGACAACCACTACCTGAGCACCCAGTCCAAGCTTAGCAAAGACCCCAACGAGAAGCGCGATCAC
ATGGTCCTGCTGGAGTTCGTGACCGCCGCCGGGATCACTCTCGGCATGGACGAGCTGTCTAGATAAGTCG
ACGGATCTTTTTCCCTCTGCCAAAAATTATGGGGACATCATGAAGCCCCTTGAGCATCTGACTTCTGGCT
AATAAAGGAAATTTATTTTCATTGCAATAGTGTGTTGGAATTTTTTGTGTCTCTCACTCGGAAGGACATA
TGGGAGGGCAAATCATTTAAAACATCAGAATGAGTATTTGGTTTAGAGTTTGGCAACATATGCCCATATG
CTGGCTGCCATGAACAAAGGTTGGCTATAAAGAGGTCATCAGTATATGAAACAGCCCCCTGCTGTCCATT
CCTTATTCCATAGAAAAGCCTTGACTTGAGGTTAGATTTTTTTTATATTTTGTTTTGTGTTATTTTTTTC
TTTAACATCCCTAAAATTTTCCTTACATGTTTTACTAGCCAGATTTTTCCTCCTCTCCTGACTACTCCCA
GTCATAGCTGTCCCTCTTCTCTTATGGAGATCCCTCGACCTGCAGCCCAAGCTTGGCGTAATCATGGTCA
TAGCTGTTTCCTGTGTGAAATTGTTATCCGCTCACAATTCCACACAACATACGAGCCGGAAGCATAAAGT
GTAAAGCCTGGGGTGCCTAATGAGTGAGCTAACTCACATTAATTGCGTTGCGCTCACTGCCCGCTTTCCA
GTCGGGAAACCTGTCGTGCCAGCGGATCCGCATCTCAATTAGTCAGCAACCATAGTCCCGCCCCTAACTC
CGCCCATCCCGCCCCTAACTCCGCCCAGTTCCGCCCATTCTCCGCCCCATGGCTGACTAATTTTTTTTAT
TTATGCAGAGGCCGAGGCCGCCTCGGCCTCTGAGCTATTCCAGAAGTAGTGAGGAGGCTTTTTTGGAGGC
CTAGGCTTTTGCAAAAAGCTAACTTGTTTATTGCAGCTTATAATGGTTACAAATAAAGCAATAGCATCAC
AAATTTCACAAATAAAGCATTTTTTTCACTGCATTCTAGTTGTGGTTTGTCCAAACTCATCAATGTATCT
TATCATGTCTGGATCCGCTGCATTAATGAATCGGCCAACGCGCGGGGAGAGGCGGTTTGCGTATTGGGCG
CTCTTCCGCTTCCTCGCTCACTGACTCGCTGCGCTCGGTCGTTCGGCTGCGGCGAGCGGTATCAGCTCAC
TCAAAGGCGGTAATACGGTTATCCACAGAATCAGGGGATAACGCAGGAAAGAACATGTGAGCAAAAGGCC
AGCAAAAGGCCAGGAACCGTAAAAAGGCCGCGTTGCTGGCGTTTTTCCATAGGCTCCGCCCCCCTGACGA
GCATCACAAAAATCGACGCTCAAGTCAGAGGTGGCGAAACCCGACAGGACTATAAAGATACCAGGCGTTT
CCCCCTGGAAGCTCCCTCGTGCGCTCTCCTGTTCCGACCCTGCCGCTTACCGGATACCTGTCCGCCTTTC
TCCCTTCGGGAAGCGTGGCGCTTTCTCATAGCTCACGCTGTAGGTATCTCAGTTCGGTGTAGGTCGTTCG
CTCCAAGCTGGGCTGTGTGCACGAACCCCCCGTTCAGCCCGACCGCTGCGCCTTATCCGGTAACTATCGT
CTTGAGTCCAACCCGGTAAGACACGACTTATCGCCACTGGCAGCAGCCACTGGTAACAGGATTAGCAGAG
CGAGGTATGTAGGCGGTGCTACAGAGTTCTTGAAGTGGTGGCCTAACTACGGCTACACTAGAAGAACAGT
ATTTGGTATCTGCGCTCTGCTGAAGCCAGTTACCTTCGGAAAAAGAGTTGGTAGCTCTTGATCCGGCAAA
CAAACCACCGCTGGTAGCGGTGGTTTTTTTGTTTGCAAGCAGCAGATTACGCGCAGAAAAAAAGGATCTC
AAGAAGATCCTTTGATCTTTTCTACGGGGTCTGACGCTCAGTGGAACGAAAACTCACGTTAAGGGATTTT
GGTCATGAGATTATCAAAAAGGATCTTCACCTAGATCCTTTTAAATTAAAAATGAAGTTTTAAATCAATC
TAAAGTATATATGAGTAAACTTGGTCTGACAGTTACCAATGCTTAATCAGTGAGGCACCTATCTCAGCGA
TCTGTCTATTTCGTTCATCCATAGTTGCCTGACTCCCCGTCGTGTAGATAACTACGATACGGGAGGGCTT
ACCATCTGGCCCCAGTGCTGCAATGATACCGCGAGACCCACGCTCACCGGCTCCAGATTTATCAGCAATA
AACCAGCCAGCCGGAAGGGCCGAGCGCAGAAGTGGTCCTGCAACTTTATCCGCCTCCATCCAGTCTATTA
ATTGTTGCCGGGAAGCTAGAGTAAGTAGTTCGCCAGTTAATAGTTTGCGCAACGTTGTTGCCATTGCTAC
AGGCATCGTGGTGTCACGCTCGTCGTTTGGTATGGCTTCATTCAGCTCCGGTTCCCAACGATCAAGGCGA
GTTACATGATCCCCCATGTTGTGCAAAAAAGCGGTTAGCTCCTTCGGTCCTCCGATCGTTGTCAGAAGTA
AGTTGGCCGCAGTGTTATCACTCATGGTTATGGCAGCACTGCATAATTCTCTTACTGTCATGCCATCCGT
AAGATGCTTTTCTGTGACTGGTGAGTACTCAACCAAGTCATTCTGAGAATAGTGTATGCGGCGACCGAGT
TGCTCTTGCCCGGCGTCAATACGGGATAATACCGCGCCACATAGCAGAACTTTAAAAGTGCTCATCATTG
GAAAACGTTCTTCGGGGCGAAAACTCTCAAGGATCTTACCGCTGTTGAGATCCAGTTCGATGTAACCCAC
TCGTGCACCCAACTGATCTTCAGCATCTTTTACTTTCACCAGCGTTTCTGGGTGAGCAAAAACAGGAAGG
CAAAATGCCGCAAAAAAGGGAATAAGGGCGACACGGAAATGTTGAATACTCATACTCTTCCTTTTTCAAT
ATTATTGAAGCATTTATCAGGGTTATTGTCTCATGAGCGGATACATATTTGAATGTATTTAGAAAAATAA
ACAAATAGGGGTTCCGCGCACATTTCCCCGAAAAGTGCCACCTG
