>Addgene plasmid #100283 | pCAGGS-PIF3-mEGFP | addgene partial sequence | sequence record 193717 | Addgene Partial NGS Result
GGGGGGCGGGGCGGGGCGAGGGGCGGGGCGGGGCGAGGCGGAGAGGTGCGGCGGCAGCCAATCAGAGCGG
CGCGCTCCGAAAGTTTCCTTTTATGGCGAGGCGGCGGCGGCGGCGGCCCTATAAAAAGCGAAGCGCGCGG
CGGGCGGGAGTCGCTGCGCGCTGCCTTCGCCCCGTGCCCCGCTCCGCCGCCGCCTCGCGCCGCCCGCCCC
GGCTCTGACTGACCGCGTTACTCCCACAGGTGAGCGGGCGGGACGGCCCTTCTCCTCCGGGCTGTAATTA
GCGCTTGGTTTAATGACGGCTTGTTTCTTTTCTGTGGCTGCGTGAAAGCCTTGAGGGGCTCCGGGAGGGC
CCTTTGTGCGGGGGGAGCGGCTCGGGGGGTGCGTGCGTGTGTGTGTGCGTGGGGAGCGCCGCGTGCGGCT
CCGCGCTGCCCGGCGGCTGTGAGCGCTGCGGGCGCGGCGCGGGGCTTTGTGCGCTCCGCAGTGTGCGCGA
GGGGAGCGCGGCCGGGGGCGGTGCCCCGCGGTGCGGGGGGGGCTGCGAGGGGAACAAAGGCTGCGTGCGG
GGTGTGTGCGTGGGGGGGTGAGCAGGGGGTGTGGGCGCGTCGGTCGGGCTGCAACCCCCCCTGCACCCCC
CTCCCCGAGTTGCTGAGCACGGCCCGGCTTCGGGTGCGGGGCTCCGTACGGGGCGTGGCGCGGGGCTCGC
CGTGCCGGGCGGGGGGTGGCGGCAGGTGGGGGTGCCGGGCGGGGCGGGGCCGCCTCGGGCCGGGGAGGGC
TCGGGGGAGGGGCGCGGCGGCCCCCGGAGCGCCGGCGGCTGTCGAGGCGCGGCGAGCCGCAGCCATTGCC
TTTTATGGTAATCGTGCGAGAGGGCGCAGGGACTTCCTTTGTCCCAAATCTGTGCGGAGCCGAAATCTGG
GAGGCGCCGCCGCACCCCCTCTAGCGGGCGCGGGGCGAAGCGGTGCGGCGCCGGCAGGAAGGAAATGGGC
GGGGAGGGCCTTCGTGCGTCGCCGCGCCGCCGTCCCCTTCTCCCTCTCCAGCCTCGGGGCTGTCCGCGGG
GGGACGGCTGCCTTCGGGGGGGACGGGGCAGGGCGGGGTTCGGCTTCTGGCGTGTGACCGGCGGCTCTAG
CTAGAGCCTCTGCTAACCATGTTCATGCCTTCTTCTTTTTCCTACAGCTCCTGGGCAACGTGCTGGTTAT
TGTGCTGTCTCATCATTTTGGCAAAGAATTCACCATGCCTCTGTTTGAGCTTTTCAGGCTCACCAAAGCT
AAGCTTGAATCTGCTCAAGACAGGAACCCTTCTCCACCTGTAGATGAAGTTGTGGAGCTGGTGTGGGAAA
ATGGTCAGATATCAACTCAAAGTCAGTCAAGTAGATCGAGGAACATTCCTCCACCACAAGCAAACTCTTC
TAGAGCTAGAGAGATTGGAAATGGCTCAAAGACGACTATGGTGGACGAGATCCCTATGTCAGTGCCATCA
CTAATGACGGGTTTGAGTCAAGACGATGACTTTGTTCCATGGTTGAATCATCATCTCGAGGGAGGATCCG
GAGGTTCCGGCGGCCGCATGGTGAGCAAGGGCGAGGAGCTGTTCACCGGGGTGGTGCCCATCCTGGTCGA
GCTGGACGGCGACGTAAACGGCCACAAGTTCAGCGTGTCCGGCGAGGGCGAGGGCGATGCCACCTACGGC
AAGCTGACCCTGAAGTTCATCTGCACCACCGGCAAGCTGCCCGTGCCCTGGCCCACCCTCGTGACCACCC
TGACCTACGGCGTGCAGTGCTTCAGCCGCTACCCCGACCACATGAAGCAGCACGACTTCTTCAAGTCCGC
CATGCCCGAAGGCTACGTCCAGGAGCGCACCATCTTCTTCAAGGACGACGGCAACTACAAGACCCGCGCC
GAGGTGAAGTTCGAGGGCGACACCCTGGTGAACCGCATCGAGCTGAAGGGCATCGACTTCAAGGAGGACG
GCAACATCCTGGGGCACAAGCTGGAGTACAACTACAACAGCCACAACGTCTATATCATGGCCGACAAGCA
GAAGAACGGCATCAAGGTGAACTTCAAGATCCGCCACAACATCGAGGACGGCAGCGTGCAGCTCGCCGAC
CACTACCAGCAGAACACCCCCATCGGCGACGGCCCCGTGCTGCTGCCCGACAACCACTACCTGAGCACCC
AGTCCAAGCTTAGCAAAGACCCCAACGAGAAGCGCGATCACATGGTCCTGCTGGAGTTCGTGACCGCCGC
CGGGATCACTCTCGGCATGGACGAGCTGTCTAGATAAGTCGACGGATCTTTTTCCCTCTGCCAAAAATTA
TGGGGACATCATGAAGCCCCTTGAGCATCTGACTTCTGGCTAATAAAGGAAATTTATTTTCATTGCAATA
GTGTGTTGGAATTTTTTGTGTCTCTCACTCGGAAGGACATATGGGAGGGCAAATCATTTAAAACATCAGA
ATGAGTATTTGGTTTAGAGTTTGGCAACATATGCCCATATGCTGGCTGCCATGAACAAAGGTTGGCTATA
AAGAGGTCATCAGTATATGAAACAGCCCCCTGCTGTCCATTCCTTATTCCATAGAAAAGCCTTGACTTGA
GGTTAGATTTTTTTTATATTTTGTTTTGTGTTATTTTTTTCTTTAACATCCCTAAAATTTTCCTTACATG
TTTTACTAGCCAGATTTTTCCTCCTCTCCTGACTACTCCCAGTCATAGCTGTCCCTCTTCTCTTATGGAG
ATCCCTCGACCTGCAGCCCAAGCTTGGCGTAATCATGGTCATAGCTGTTTCCTGTGTGAAATTGTTATCC
GCTCACAATTCCACACAACATACGAGCCGGAAGCATAAAGTGTAAAGCCTGGGGTGCCTAATGAGTGAGC
TAACTCACATTAATTGCGTTGCGCTCACTGCCCGCTTTCCAGTCGGGAAACCTGTCGTGCCAGCGGATCC
GCATCTCAATTAGTCAGCAACCATAGTCCCGCCCCTAACTCCGCCCATCCCGCCCCTAACTCCGCCCAGT
TCCGCCCATTCTCCGCCCCATGGCTGACTAATTTTTTTTATTTATGCAGAGGCCGAGGCCGCCTCGGCCT
CTGAGCTATTCCAGAAGTAGTGAGGAGGCTTTTTTGGAGGCCTAGGCTTTTGCAAAAAGCTAACTTGTTT
ATTGCAGCTTATAATGGTTACAAATAAAGCAATAGCATCACAAATTTCACAAATAAAGCATTTTTTTCAC
TGCATTCTAGTTGTGGTTTGTCCAAACTCATCAATGTATCTTATCATGTCTGGATCCGCTGCATTAATGA
ATCGGCCAACGCGCGGGGAGAGGCGGTTTGCGTATTGGGCGCTCTTCCGCTTCCTCGCTCACTGACTCGC
TGCGCTCGGTCGTTCGGCTGCGGCGAGCGGTATCAGCTCACTCAAAGGCGGTAATACGGTTATCCACAGA
ATCAGGGGATAACGCAGGAAAGAACATGTGAGCAAAAGGCCAGCAAAAGGCCAGGAACCGTAAAAAGGCC
GCGTTGCTGGCGTTTTTCCATAGGCTCCGCCCCCCTGACGAGCATCACAAAAATCGACGCTCAAGTCAGA
GGTGGCGAAACCCGACAGGACTATAAAGATACCAGGCGTTTCCCCCTGGAAGCTCCCTCGTGCGCTCTCC
TGTTCCGACCCTGCCGCTTACCGGATACCTGTCCGCCTTTCTCCCTTCGGGAAGCGTGGCGCTTTCTCAT
AGCTCACGCTGTAGGTATCTCAGTTCGGTGTAGGTCGTTCGCTCCAAGCTGGGCTGTGTGCACGAACCCC
CCGTTCAGCCCGACCGCTGCGCCTTATCCGGTAACTATCGTCTTGAGTCCAACCCGGTAAGACACGACTT
ATCGCCACTGGCAGCAGCCACTGGTAACAGGATTAGCAGAGCGAGGTATGTAGGCGGTGCTACAGAGTTC
TTGAAGTGGTGGCCTAACTACGGCTACACTAGAAGAACAGTATTTGGTATCTGCGCTCTGCTGAAGCCAG
TTACCTTCGGAAAAAGAGTTGGTAGCTCTTGATCCGGCAAACAAACCACCGCTGGTAGCGGTGGTTTTTT
TGTTTGCAAGCAGCAGATTACGCGCAGAAAAAAAGGATCTCAAGAAGATCCTTTGATCTTTTCTACGGGG
TCTGACGCTCAGTGGAACGAAAACTCACGTTAAGGGATTTTGGTCATGAGATTATCAAAAAGGATCTTCA
CCTAGATCCTTTTAAATTAAAAATGAAGTTTTAAATCAATCTAAAGTATATATGAGTAAACTTGGTCTGA
CAGTTACCAATGCTTAATCAGTGAGGCACCTATCTCAGCGATCTGTCTATTTCGTTCATCCATAGTTGCC
TGACTCCCCGTCGTGTAGATAACTACGATACGGGAGGGCTTACCATCTGGCCCCAGTGCTGCAATGATAC
CGCGAGACCCACGCTCACCGGCTCCAGATTTATCAGCAATAAACCAGCCAGCCGGAAGGGCCGAGCGCAG
AAGTGGTCCTGCAACTTTATCCGCCTCCATCCAGTCTATTAATTGTTGCCGGGAAGCTAGAGTAAGTAGT
TCGCCAGTTAATAGTTTGCGCAACGTTGTTGCCATTGCTACAGGCATCGTGGTGTCACGCTCGTCGTTTG
GTATGGCTTCATTCAGCTCCGGTTCCCAACGATCAAGGCGAGTTACATGATCCCCCATGTTGTGCAAAAA
AGCGGTTAGCTCCTTCGGTCCTCCGATCGTTGTCAGAAGTAAGTTGGCCGCAGTGTTATCACTCATGGTT
ATGGCAGCACTGCATAATTCTCTTACTGTCATGCCATCCGTAAGATGCTTTTCTGTGACTGGTGAGTACT
CAACCAAGTCATTCTGAGAATAGTGTATGCGGCGACCGAGTTGCTCTTGCCCGGCGTCAATACGGGATAA
TACCGCGCCACATAGCAGAACTTTAAAAGTGCTCATCATTGGAAAACGTTCTTCGGGGCGAAAACTCTCA
AGGATCTTACCGCTGTTGAGATCCAGTTCGATGTAACCCACTCGTGCACCCAACTGATCTTCAGCATCTT
TTACTTTCACCAGCGTTTCTGGGTGAGCAAAAACAGGAAGGCAAAATGCCGCAAAAAAGGGAATAAGGGC
GACACGGAAATGTTGAATACTCATACTCTTCCTTTTTCAATATTATTGAAGCATTTATCAGGGTTATTGT
CTCATGAGCGGATACATATTTGAATGTATTTAGAAAAATAAACAAATAGGGGTTCCGCGCACATTTCCCC
GAAAAGTGCCACCTGGGTCGATCGACATTGATTATTGACTAGTTATTAATAGTAATCAATTACGGGGTCA
TTAGTTCATAGCCCATATATGGAGTTCCGCGTTACATAACTTACGGTAAATGGCCCGCCTGGCTGACCGC
CCAACGACCCCCGCCCATTGACGTCAATAATGACGTATGTTCCCATAGTAACGCCAATAGGGACTTTCCA
TTGACGTCAATGGGTGGAGTATTTACGGTAAACTGCCCACTTGGCAGTACATCAAGTGTATCATATGCCA
AGTACGCCCCCTATTGACGTCAATGACGGTAAATGGCCCGCCTGGCATTATGCCCAGTACATGACCTTAT
GGGACTTTCCTACTTGGCAGTACATCTACGTATTAGTCATCGCTATTACCATGGTCGAGGTGAGCCCCAC
GTTCTGCTTCACTCTCCCCATCTCCCCCCCCTCCCCACCCCCAATTTTGTATTTATTTATTTTTTAATTA
TTTTGTGCAGCGATGGGGGCGGGGGGG
